>Addgene plasmid #152247 | pGBW-m4134101 | depositor full sequence | sequence record 295259 | Full Sequence
CACCATGGCAGTGAAAAGAACAATCAAGGGTACACACCACTGGTTGTTACTCACAATTTTGACTTCACTT
TTAGTTTTAGTCCAGAGTACTCAATGGTCTTTGTTCTTTTTTTTGTATGAAAATGCCTTTTTACCTTTTG
CTATGGGTATTATTGCTATGTCTGCTTTTGCAATGATGTTTGTCAAACATAAGCATGCATTTCTCTGTTT
GTTTTTGTTACCTTCTCTTGCCACTGTAGCTTATTTTAATATGGTCTATATGCCTGCTAGTTGGGTGATG
CGTATTATGACATGGTTGGATATGGTTGATACTAGTTTGTCTGGTTTTAAGCTAAAAGACTGTGTTATGT
ATGCATCAGCTGTAGTGTTACTAATCCTTATGACAGCAAGAACTGTGTATGATGATGGTGCTAGGAGAGT
GTGGACACTTATGAATGTCTTGACACTCGTTTATAAAGTTTATTATGGTAATGCTTTAGATCAAGCCATT
TCCATGTGGGCTCTTATAATCTCTGTTACTTCTAACTACTCAGGTGTAGTTACAACTGTCATGTTTTTGG
CCAGAGGTATTGTTTTTATGTGTGTTGAGTATTGCCCTATTTTCTTCATAACTGGTAATACACTTCAGTG
TATAATGCTAGTTTATTGTTTCTTAGGCTATTTTTGTACTTGTTACTTTGGCCTCTTTTGTTTACTCAAC
CGCTACTTTAGACTGACTCTTGGTGTTTATGATTACTTAGTTTCTACACAGGAGTTTAGATATATGAATT
CACAGGGACTACTCCCACCCAAGAATAGCATAGATGCCTTCAAACTCAACATTAAATTGTTGGGTGTTGG
TGGCAAACCTTGTATCAAAGTAGCCACTGTAGAAAACCTTTACTTTCAGTCGAAAGAAACCGCGGCAGCT
AAGTTCGAGAGGCAGCACATGGACAGTTAAGCTAGCTTGACTGACTGAGATACAGCGTACCTTCAGCTCA
CAGACATGATAAGATACATTGATGAGTTTGGACAAACCACAACTAGAATGCAGTGAAAAAAATGCTTTAT
TTGTGAAATTTGTGATGCTATTGCTTTATTTGTAACCATTATAAGCTGCAATAAACAAGTTAACAACAAC
AATTGCATTCATTTTATGTTTCAGGTTCAGGGGGAGGTGTGGGAGGTTTTTTAAAGCAAGTAAAACCTCT
ACAAATGTGGTATTGGCCCATCTCTATCGGTATCGTAGCATAACCCCTTGGGGCCTCTAAACGGGTCTTG
AGGGGTTTTTTGTGCCCCTCGGGCCGGATTGCTATCTACCGGCATTGGCGCAGAAAAAAATGCCTGATGC
GACGCTGCGCGTCTTATACTCCCACATATGCCAGATTCAGCAACGGATACGGCTTCCCCAACTTGCCCAC
TTCCATACGTGTCCTCCTTACCAGAAATTTATCCTTAAGGTCGTCAGCTATCCTGCAGGCGATCTCTCGA
TTTCGATCAAGACATTCCTTTAATGGTCTTTTCTGGACACCACTAGGGGTCAGAAGTAGTTCATCAAACT
TTCTTCCCTCCCTAATCTCATTGGTTACCTTGGGCTATCGAAACTTAATTAACCAGTCAAGTCAGCTACT
TGGCGAGATCGACTTGTCTGGGTTTCGACTACGCTCAGAATTGCGTCAGTCAAGTTCGATCTGGTCCTTG
CTATTGCACCCGTTCTCCGATTACGAGTTTCATTTAAATCATGTGAGCAAAAGGCCAGCAAAAGGCCAGG
AACCGTAAAAAGGCCGCGTTGCTGGCGTTTTTCCATAGGCTCCGCCCCCCTGACGAGCATCACAAAAATC
GACGCTCAAGTCAGAGGTGGCGAAACCCGACAGGACTATAAAGATACCAGGCGTTTCCCCCTGGAAGCTC
CCTCGTGCGCTCTCCTGTTCCGACCCTGCCGCTTACCGGATACCTGTCCGCCTTTCTCCCTTCGGGAAGC
GTGGCGCTTTCTCATAGCTCACGCTGTAGGTATCTCAGTTCGGTGTAGGTCGTTCGCTCCAAGCTGGGCT
GTGTGCACGAACCCCCCGTTCAGCCCGACCGCTGCGCCTTATCCGGTAACTATCGTCTTGAGTCCAACCC
GGTAAGACACGACTTATCGCCACTGGCAGCAGCCACTGGTAACAGGATTAGCAGAGCGAGGTATGTAGGC
GGTGCTACAGAGTTCTTGAAGTGGTGGCCTAACTACGGCTACACTAGAAGAACAGTATTTGGTATCTGCG
CTCTGCTGAAGCCAGTTACCTTCGGAAAAAGAGTTGGTAGCTCTTGATCCGGCAAACAAACCACCGCTGG
TAGCGGTGGTTTTTTTGTTTGCAAGCAGCAGATTACGCGCAGAAAAAAAGGATCTCAAGAAGATCCTTTG
ATCTTTTCTACGGGGTCTGACGCTCAGTGGAACGAAAACTCACGTTAAGGGATTTTGGTCATGAGATTAT
CAAAAAGGATCTTCACCTAGATCCTTTTAAATTAAAAATGAAGTTTTAAATCAATCTAAAGTATATATGA
GTAAACTTGGTCTGACAGTTACCAATGCTTAATCAGTGAGGCACCTATCTCAGCGATCTGTCTATTTCGT
TCATCCATAGTTGCATTTAAATTTCCGAACTCTCCAAGGCCCTCGTCGGAAAATCTTCAAACCTTTCGTC
CGATCCATCTTGCAGGCTACCTCTCGAACGAACTATCGCAAGTCTCTTGGCCGGCCTTGCGCCTTGGCTA
TTGCTTGGCAGCGCCTATCGCCAGGTATTACTCCAATCCCGAATATCCGAGATCGGGATCACCCGAGAGA
AGTTCAACCTACATCCTCAATCCCGATCTATCCGAGATCCGAGGAATATCGAAATCGGGGCGCGCCTGGT
GTACCGAGAACGATCCTCTCAGTGCGAGTCTCGACGATCCATATCGTTGCTTGGCAGTCAGCCAGTCGGA
ATCCAGCTTGGGACCCAGGAAGTCCAATCGTCAGATATTGTACTCAAGCCTGGTCACGGCAGCGTACCGA
TCTGTTTAAACCTAGATATTGATAGTCTGATCGGTCAACGTATAATCGAGTCCTAGCTTTTGCAAACATC
TATCAAGAGACAGGATCAGCAGGAGGCTTTCGCATGAGTATTCAACATTTCCGTGTCGCCCTTATTCCCT
TTTTTGCGGCATTTTGCCTTCCTGTTTTTGCTCACCCAGAAACGCTGGTGAAAGTAAAAGATGCTGAAGA
TCAGTTGGGTGCGCGAGTGGGTTACATCGAACTGGATCTCAACAGCGGTAAGATCCTTGAGAGTTTTCGC
CCCGAAGAACGCTTTCCAATGATGAGCACTTTTAAAGTTCTGCTATGTGGCGCGGTATTATCCCGTATTG
ACGCCGGGCAAGAGCAACTCGGTCGCCGCATACACTATTCTCAGAATGACTTGGTTGAGTATTCACCAGT
CACAGAAAAGCATCTTACGGATGGCATGACAGTAAGAGAATTATGCAGTGCTGCCATAACCATGAGTGAT
AACACTGCGGCCAACTTACTTCTGACAACGATTGGAGGACCGAAGGAGCTAACCGCTTTTTTGCACAACA
TGGGGGATCATGTAACTCGCCTTGATCGTTGGGAACCGGAGCTGAATGAAGCCATACCAAACGACGAGCG
TGACACCACGATGCCTGTAGCAATGGCAACAACCTTGCGTAAACTATTAACTGGCGAACTACTTACTCTA
GCTTCCCGGCAACAGTTGATAGACTGGATGGAGGCGGATAAAGTTGCAGGACCACTTCTGCGCTCGGCCC
TTCCGGCTGGCTGGTTTATTGCTGATAAATCTGGAGCCGGTGAGCGTGGGTCTCGCGGTATCATTGCAGC
ACTGGGGCCAGATGGTAAGCCCTCCCGTATCGTAGTTATCTACACGACGGGGAGTCAGGCAACTATGGAT
GAACGAAATAGACAGATCGCTGAGATAGGTGCCTCACTGATTAAGCATTGGTAACCGATTCTAGGTGCAT
TGGCGCAGAAAAAAATGCCTGATGCGACGCTGCGCGTCTTATACTCCCACATATGCCAGATTCAGCAACG
GATACGGCTTCCCCAACTTGCCCACTTCCATACGTGTCCTCCTTACCAGAAATTTATCCTTAAGATCCCG
AATCGTTTAAACTCGACTCTGGCTCTATCGAATCTCCGTCGTTTCGAGCTTACGCGAACAGCCGTGGCGC
TCATTTGCTCGTCGGGCATCGAATCTCGTCAGCTATCGTCAGCTTACCTTTTTGGCAGCGATCGCGGCTC
CCGACATCTTGGACCATTAGCTCCACAGGTATCTTCTTCCCTCTAGTGGTCATAACAGCAGCTTCAGCTA
CCTCTCAATTCAAAAAACCCCTCAAGACCCGTTTAGAGGCCCCAAGGGGTTATGCTATCAATCGTTGCGT
TACACACACAAAAAACCAACACACATCCATCTTCGATGGATAGCGATTTTATTATCTAACTGCTGATCGA
GTGTAGCCAGATCTAGTAATCAATTACGGGGTCATTAGTTCATAGCCCATATATGGAGTTCCGCGTTACA
TAACTTACGGTAAATGGCCCGCCTGGCTGACCGCCCAACGACCCCCGCCCATTGACGTCAATAATGACGT
ATGTTCCCATAGTAACGCCAATAGGGACTTTCCATTGACGTCAATGGGTGGAGTATTTACGGTAAACTGC
CCACTTGGCAGTACATCAAGTGTATCATATGCCAAGTACGCCCCCTATTGACGTCAATGACGGTAAATGG
CCCGCCTGGCATTATGCCCAGTACATGACCTTATGGGACTTTCCTACTTGGCAGTACATCTACGTATTAG
TCATCGCTATTACCATGCTGATGCGGTTTTGGCAGTACATCAATGGGCGTGGATAGCGGTTTGACTCACG
GGGATTTCCAAGTCTCCACCCCATTGACGTCAATGGGAGTTTGTTTTGGCACCAAAATCAACGGGACTTT
CCAAAATGTCGTAACAACTCCGCCCCATTGACGCAAATGGGCGGTAGGCGTGTACGGTGGGAGGTCTATA
TAAGCAGAGCTGGTTTAGTGAACCGTCAGATCAGATCTTTGTCGATCCTACCATCCACTCGACACACCCG
CCAGCGGCCGC
Features (pLannotate 1.2.2; 16 found; start..end, strand, type, name):
      8..895     +  CDS            R1A_SARS2 (fragment): Experimental evidence at protein level: Swiss-Prot protein existence level 1. [Non-structural protein 10]: Plays a pivotal role in viral transcription by stimulating both nsp14 3'-5' exoribonuclease and nsp16 2'-O-methyltransferase activities. Therefore plays an essential role in viral mRNAs cap methylation. From Severe acute respiratory syndrome coronavirus 2 (2019-nCoV) (SARS-CoV-2).
    990..1111    -  polyA_signal   SV40 poly(A) signal: SV40 polyadenylation signal
   1134..1203    -  CDS            large T antigen (fragment): large T antigen from SV40 (simian virus 40)
   1226..1272    +  terminator     T7 terminator: transcription terminator for bacteriophage T7 RNA polymerase
   1302..1438    +  terminator     rrnG terminator: transcription terminator from the E. coli ribosomal RNA rrnG operon (Albrechtsen et al., 1991)
   1483..1554    +  misc_feature   3' β-globin insulator: insulator downstream of the human β-globin locus (Farrell et al., 2002)
   1780..2368    -  rep_origin     ori: high-copy-number ColE1/pMB1/pBR322/pUC origin of replication
   2540..2604    -  CDS            bla(M) (fragment): β-lactamase lacking the signal sequence; bla(M); allows cytosolic expression of β-lactamase
   3114..3974    +  CDS            AmpR: β-lactamase; bla; confers resistance to ampicillin, carbenicillin, and related antibiotics
   3987..4123    +  terminator     rrnG terminator: transcription terminator from the E. coli ribosomal RNA rrnG operon (Albrechtsen et al., 1991)
   4275..4346    +  misc_feature   5' β-globin insulator: insulator upstream of the human β-globin locus (Farrell et al., 2002)
   4351..4397    -  terminator     T7 terminator: transcription terminator for bacteriophage T7 RNA polymerase
   4415..4463    -  polyA_signal   poly(A) signal: synthetic polyadenylation signal
   4544..4847    +  enhancer       CMV enhancer: human cytomegalovirus immediate early enhancer
   4920..4937    -  promoter       CMV promoter (fragment): human cytomegalovirus (CMV) immediate early promoter
   5000..5051    +  promoter       CMVd2 promoter: truncated human cytomegalovirus (CMV) immediate early promoter that yields moderately reduced expression relative to the full-length promoter
