[The description below was written by a language model from this plasmid's Addgene catalogue record and pLannotate feature annotations shown in this document.]
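Description:
pGBW-m4134101 is a mammalian expression plasmid carrying the wild-type coding sequence for SARS-CoV-2 non-structural protein 6 (nsp6), one of the cleavage products of the ORF1ab replicase polyprotein. It is built on the pTwist_CMV_6 backbone and totals about 5.1 kb. It is maintained in E. coli through a high-copy ColE1/pUC-type origin and selected with ampicillin via a full-length β-lactamase (AmpR) gene. A short additional β-lactamase fragment is also annotated elsewhere in the backbone. No mammalian selection marker appears in the feature table, which suggests use by transient transfection.

The insert is annotated as a fragment of the SARS-CoV-2 replicase polyprotein 1a. The automated annotation's descriptive text refers to nsp10, but this is generic wording attached to the polyprotein entry, and the catalogue identifies the insert as nsp6. Expression is driven by the human cytomegalovirus immediate-early enhancer together with CMV promoter elements, including a match to a truncated CMV promoter variant, located just upstream of the insert across the plasmid's numbering origin. An SV40 polyadenylation signal is annotated downstream of the coding region, although on the opposite strand.

According to the catalogue, the backbone supplies a C-terminal S-tag preceded by a TEV protease cleavage site, allowing detection or affinity capture with subsequent tag removal. These tag elements are not separately annotated in the feature table.

The expression unit is flanked by β-globin insulator elements, T7 and rrnG transcription terminators and an upstream synthetic poly(A) signal, which help isolate it from read-through transcription originating in the backbone. The construct is suited to producing tagged nsp6 in mammalian cells for functional, localisation or interaction studies.
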