Addgene plasmid #152247: pGBW-m4134101
Purpose: Mammalian expression plasmid for SARS-CoV-2 nsp6
Depositing lab: Ginkgo Bioworks & Benjie Chen. Depositing organization: Ginkgo Bioworks.
Backbone
  Vector backbone: pTwist_CMV_6
  Backbone size w/o insert (bp): 4180
  Vector type: Mammalian Expression
Growth in bacteria
  Bacterial resistance: Ampicillin, 100 μg/mL
  Growth temperature: 37°C
  Growth strain: DH5alpha
  Copy number: High Copy
Gene/Insert
  Gene/Insert name: SARS-CoV-2 nsp6
  Species: Severe acute respiratory syndrome coronavirus 2
  Insert size (bp): 863
  Mutation: wt
  Entrez Gene: ORF1ab (a.k.a. GU280_gp01)
  Promoter: CMV
  Tag / fusion protein: Cleavable TEV;S-tag (C terminal on backbone)
  Cloning method: Unknown
Resource information
  A portion of this plasmid was derived from a plasmid made by: GinkgoBioworks
Depositor comments: NCBI reference sequence: YP_009725302.1
How to cite: pGBW-m4134101 was a gift from Ginkgo Bioworks & Benjie Chen (Addgene plasmid # 152247 ; http://n2t.net/addgene:152247 ; RRID:Addgene_152247)
